>Addgene plasmid #177328 | pAAV-hSyn-fDIO-mCherry-WPREpA | addgene full sequence | sequence record 349583 | Addgene NGS Result
ACCTTTGGTCGCCCGGCCTCAGTGAGCGAGCGAGCGCGCAGAGAGGGAGTGGCCAACTCCATCACTAGGG
GTTCCTGCGGCCGCACGCGTGTGTCTAGACTGCAGAGGGCCCTGCGTATGAGTGCAAGTGGGTTTTAGGA
CCAGGATGAGGCGGGGTGGGGGTGCCTACCTGACGACCGACCCCGACCCACTGGACAAGCACCCAACCCC
CATTCCCCAAATTGCGCATCCCCTATCAGAGAGGGGGAGGGGAAACAGGATGCGGCGAGGCGCGTGCGCA
CTGCCAGCTTCAGCACCGCGGACAGTGCCTTCGCCCCCGCCTGGCGGCGCGCGCCACCGCCGCCTCAGCA
CTGAAGGCGCGCTGACGTCACTCGCCGGTCCCCCGCAAACTCCCCTTCCCGGCCACCTTGGTCGCGTCCG
CGCCGCCGCCGGCCCAGCCGGACCGCACCACGCGAGGCGCGAGATAGGGGGGCACGGGCGCGACCATCTG
CGCTGCGGCGCCGGCGACTCAGCGCTGCCTCAGTCTGCGGTGGGCAGCGGAGGAGTCGTGTCGTGCCTGA
GAGCGCAGTCGAGAAGGTACCGGATCCTCTAGAGTCGACTCCGGAGAAGTTCCTATTCTCTAGAAAGTAT
AGGAACTTCGCAGAATGGTAGCTGGATTGTAGCTGCTATTAGCAATATGAAACCTCTTAGAAGTTCCTAT
TCTTCAAAAGGTATAGGAACTTCGGCGCGCCTTACTTGTACAGCTCGTCCATGCCGCCGGTGGAGTGGCG
GCCCTCGGCGCGTTCGTACTGTTCCACGATGGTGTAGTCCTCGTTGTGGGAGGTGATGTCCAACTTGATG
TTGACGTTGTAGGCGCCGGGCAGCTGCACGGGCTTCTTGGCCTTGTAGGTGGTCTTGACCTCAGCGTCGT
AGTGGCCGCCGTCCTTCAGCTTCAGCCTCTGCTTGATCTCGCCCTTCAGGGCGCCGTCCTCGGGGTACAT
CCGCTCGGAGGAGGCCTCCCAGCCCATGGTCTTCTTCTGCATTACGGGGCCGTCGGAGGGGAAGTTGGTG
CCGCGCAGCTTCACCTTGTAGATGAACTCGCCGTCCTGCAGGGAGGAGTCCTGGGTCACGGTCACCACGC
CGCCGTCCTCGAAGTTCATCACGCGCTCCCACTTGAAGCCCTCGGGGAAGGACAGCTTCAAGTAGTCGGG
GATGTCGGCGGGGTGCTTCACGTAGGCCTTGGAGCCGTACATGAACTGAGGGGACAGGATGTCCCAGGCG
AAGGGCAGGGGGCCACCCTTGGTCACCTTCAGCTTGGCGGTCTGGGTGCCCTCGTAGGGGCGGCCCTCGC
CCTCGCCCTCGATCTCGAACTCGTGGCCGTTCACGGAGCCCTCCATGTGCACCTTGAAGCGCATGAACTC
CTTGATGATGGCCATGTTATCCTCCTCGCCCTTGCTCACCATGGTGGCGCTAGCGAAGTTCCTATACTTT
CTAGAGAATAGGAACTTCTTGCCTTAACCCAGAAATTATCACTGTTATTCTTTAGAATGGTGCAAAGAGA
AGTTCCTATACCTTTTGAAGAATAGGAACTTCGAATTCGATATCAAGCTTATCGATAATCAACCTCTGGA
TTACAAAATTTGTGAAAGATTGACTGGTATTCTTAACTATGTTGCTCCTTTTACGCTATGTGGATACGCT
GCTTTAATGCCTTTGTATCATGCTATTGCTTCCCGTATGGCTTTCATTTTCTCCTCCTTGTATAAATCCT
GGTTGCTGTCTCTTTATGAGGAGTTGTGGCCCGTTGTCAGGCAACGTGGCGTGGTGTGCACTGTGTTTGC
TGACGCAACCCCCACTGGTTGGGGCATTGCCACCACCTGTCAGCTCCTTTCCGGGACTTTCGCTTTCCCC
CTCCCTATTGCCACGGCGGAACTCATCGCCGCCTGCCTTGCCCGCTGCTGGACAGGGGCTCGGCTGTTGG
GCACTGACAATTCCGTGGTGTTGTCGGGGAAATCATCGTCCTTTCCTTGGCTGCTCGCCTATGTTGCCAC
CTGGATTCTGCGCGGGACGTCCTTCTGCTACGTCCCTTCGGCCCTCAATCCAGCGGACCTTCCTTCCCGC
GGCCTGCTGCCGGCTCTGCGGCCTCTTCCGCGTCTTCGCCTTCGCCCTCAGACGAGTCGGATCTCCCTTT
GGGCCGCCTCCCCGCATCGATACCGAGCGCTGCTCGAGAGATCTACGGGTGGCATCCCTGTGACCCCTCC
CCAGTGCCTCTCCTGGCCCTGGAAGTTGCCACTCCAGTGCCCACCAGCCTTGTCCTAATAAAATTAAGTT
GCATCATTTTGTCTGACTAGGTGTCCTTCTATAATATTATGGGGTGGAGGGGGGTGGTATGGAGCAAGGG
GCAAGTTGGGAAGACAACCTGTAGGGCCTGCGGGGTCTATTGGGAACCAAGCTGGAGTGCAGTGGCACAA
TCTTGGCTCACTGCAATCTCCGCCTCCTGGGTTCAAGCGATTCTCCTGCCTCAGCCTCCCGAGTTGTTGG
GATTCCAGGCATGCATGACCAGGCTCAGCTAATTTTTGTTTTTTTGGTAGAGACGGGGTTTCACCATATT
GGCCAGGCTGGTCTCCAACTCCTAATCTCAGGTGATCTACCCACCTTGGCCTCCCAAATTGCTGGGATTA
CAGGCGTGAACCACTGCTCCCTTCCCTGTCCTTCTGATTTTGTAGGTAACCACGTGCGGACCGAGCGGCC
GCAGGAACCCCTAGTGATGGAGTTGGCCACTCCCTCTCTGCGCGCTCGCTCGCTCACTGAGGCCGGGCGA
CCAAAGGTCGCCCGACGCCCGGGCTTTGCCCGGGCGGCCTCAGTGAGCGAGCGAGCGCGCAGCTGCCTGC
AGGGGCGCCTGATGCGGTATTTTCTCCTTACGCATCTGTGCGGTATTTCACACCGCATA
[95 nt withheld, positions 2930-3024]
T
[46 nt withheld, positions 3026-3071]
C
[141 nt withheld, positions 3073-3213]
CCTTTGACGTTGGAGTCCACGTTCTTT
[37 nt withheld, positions 3241-3277]
ACTCTATCTCGGGCTATTCTTTTGATTTATAAGGGATTTTGCCGATTTCGGTCTATTGGTTAAAAAATGA
GCTGATTTAACAAAAATTTAACGCGAATTTTAACAAAATATTAACGTTTACAATTTTATGGTGCACTCTC
AGTACAATCTGCTCTGATGCCGCATAGTTAAGCCAGCCCCGACACCCGCCAACACCCGCTGACGCGCCCT
GACGGGCTTGTCTGCTCCCGGCATCCGCTTACAGACAAGCTGTGACCGTCTCCGGGAGCTGCATGTGTCA
GAGGTTTTCACCGTCATCACCGAAACGCGCGAGACGAAAGGGCCTCGTGATACGCCTATTTTTATAGGTT
AATGTCATGATAATAATGGTTTCTTAGACGTCAGGTGGCACTTTTCGGGGAAATGTGCGCGGAACCCCTA
TTTGTTTATTTTTCTAAATACATTCAAATATGTATCCGCTCATGAGACAATAACCCTGATAAATGCTTCA
ATAATATTGAAAAAGGAAGAGTATGAGTATTCAACATTTCCGTGTCGCCCTTATTCCCTTTTTTGCGGCA
TTTTGCCTTCCTGTTTTTGCTCACCCAGAAACGCTGGTGAAAGTAAAAGATGCTGAAGATCAGTTGGGTG
CACGAGTGGGTTACATCGAACTGGATCTCAACAGCGGTAAGATCCTTGAGAGTTTTCGCCCCGAAGAACG
TTTTCCAATGATGAGCACTTTTAAAGTTCTGCTATGTGGCGCGGTATTATCCCGTATTGACGCCGGGCAA
GAGCAACTCGGTCGCCGCATACACTATTCTCAGAATGACTTGGTTGAGTACTCACCAGTCACAGAAAAGC
ATCTTACGGATGGCATGACAGTAAGAGAATTATGCAGTGCTGCCATAACCATGAGTGATAACACTGCGGC
CAACTTACTTCTGACAACGATCGGAGGACCGAAGGAGCTAACCGCTTTTTTGCACAACATGGGGGATCAT
GTAACTCGCCTTGATCGTTGGGAACCGGAGCTGAATGAAGCCATACCAAACGACGAGCGTGACACCACGA
TGCCTGTAGCAATGGCAACAACGTTGCGCAAACTATTAACTGGCGAACTACTTACTCTAGCTTCCCGGCA
ACAATTAATAGACTGGATGGAGGCGGATAAAGTTGCAGGACCACTTCTGCGCTCGGCCCTTCCGGCTGGC
TGGTTTATTGCTGATAAATCTGGAGCCGGTGAGCGTGGGTCTCGCGGTATCATTGCAGCACTGGGGCCAG
ATGGTAAGCCCTCCCGTATCGTAGTTATCTACACGACGGGGAGTCAGGCAACTATGGATGAACGAAATAG
ACAGATCGCTGAGATAGGTGCCTCACTGATTAAGCATTGGTAACTGTCAGACCAAGTTTACTCATATATA
CTTTAGATTGATTTAAAACTTCATTTTTAATTTAAAAGGATCTAGGTGAAGATCCTTTTTGATAATCTCA
TGACCAAAATCCCTTAACGTGAGTTTTCGTTCCACTGAGCGTCAGACCCCGTAGAAAAGATCAAAGGATC
TTCTTGAGATCCTTTTTTTCTGCGCGTAATCTGCTGCTTGCAAACAAAAAAACCACCGCTACCAGCGGTG
GTTTGTTTGCCGGATCAAGAGCTACCAACTCTTTTTCCGAAGGTAACTGGCTTCAGCAGAGCGCAGATAC
CAAATACTGTTCTTCTAGTGTAGCCGTAGTTAGGCCACCACTTCAAGAACTCTGTAGCACCGCCTACATA
CCTCGCTCTGCTAATCCTGTTACCAGTGGCTGCTGCCAGTGGCGATAAGTCGTGTCTTACCGGGTTGGAC
TCAAGACGATAGTTACCGGATAAGGCGCAGCGGTCGGGCTGAACGGGGGGTTCGTGCACACAGCCCAGCT
TGGAGCGAACGACCTACACCGAACTGAGATACCTACAGCGTGAGCTATGAGAAAGCGCCACGCTTCCCGA
AGGGAGAAAGGCGGACAGGTATCCGGTAAGCGGCAGGGTCGGAACAGGAGAGCGCACGAGGGAGCTTCCA
GGGGGAAACGCCTGGTATCTTTATAGTCCTGTCGGGTTTCGCCACCTCTGACTTGAGCGTCGATTTTTGT
GATGCTCGTCAGGGGGGCGGAGCCTATGGAAAAACGCCAGCAACGCGGCCTTTTTACGGTTCCTGGCCTT
TTGCTGGCCTTTTGCTCACATGTCCTGCAGGCAGCTGCGCGCTCGCTCGCTCACTGAGGCCGCCCGGGCG
TCGGGCG
Features (pLannotate 1.2.2; 20 found; start..end, strand, type, name):
      1..76      -  repeat_region  AAV2 ITR (fragment): inverted terminal repeat of adeno-associated virus serotype 2 inverted
    121..568     +  promoter       hSyn promoter: human synapsin I promoter; confers neuron-specific expression (Kügler et al., 2003)
    582..599     +  misc_feature   MCS (fragment): pUC18/19 multiple cloning site
    606..639     +  protein_bind   FRT (minimal): supports FLP-mediated excision but not integration (Turan and Bode, 2011) FLP recombinase from the Saccharomyces cerevisiae 2μ plasmid
    640..689     -  intron         β-globin intron (fragment): internally truncated intron from human β-globin
    735..1442    -  CDS            mCherry: mCherry is a basic (constitutively fluorescent) red fluorescent protein published in 2004, derived from Discosoma sp.. It is reported to be a very rapidly-maturing monomer with low acid sensitivity.
   1455..1488    -  protein_bind   FRT (minimal): supports FLP-mediated excision but not integration (Turan and Bode, 2011) FLP recombinase from the Saccharomyces cerevisiae 2μ plasmid
   1489..1539    -  intron         β-globin intron (fragment): internally truncated intron from human β-globin
   1573..1597    +  misc_feature   MCS (fragment): pBluescript multiple cloning site
   1597..2185    +  misc_feature   WPRE: woodchuck hepatitis virus posttranscriptional regulatory element
   2217..2693    +  polyA_signal   hGH poly(A) signal: human growth hormone polyadenylation signal
   2733..2873    +  repeat_region  AAV2 ITR: inverted terminal repeat of adeno-associated virus serotype 2 inverted
   2878..2929    -  misc_feature   bom (fragment): basis of mobility region from pBR322
   2948..3403    +  rep_origin     f1 ori (sequence partly withheld): f1 bacteriophage origin of replication; arrow indicates direction of (+) strand synthesis
   3404..3453    -  misc_feature   bom (fragment): basis of mobility region from pBR322
   3555..3590    -  CDS            rop (fragment): Rop protein, which maintains plasmids at low copy number; rop
   3685..3789    +  promoter       AmpR promoter: bla
   3790..4650    +  CDS            AmpR: β-lactamase; bla; confers resistance to ampicillin, carbenicillin, and related antibiotics
   4821..5409    +  rep_origin     ori: high-copy-number ColE1/pMB1/pBR322/pUC origin of replication
   5471..5516    -  repeat_region  AAV2 ITR (fragment): inverted terminal repeat of adeno-associated virus serotype 2 inverted
