[The description below was written by a language model from this plasmid's Addgene catalogue record and pLannotate feature annotations shown in this document.]
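Description:
pAAV-hSyn-fDIO-mCherry-WPREpA is an AAV transfer plasmid for Flp-dependent, neuron-restricted expression of the red fluorescent protein mCherry. It was deposited as a control for a matching set of Flp-dependent DREADD vectors. The backbone derives from an earlier fDIO AAV plasmid from the same laboratory. It is propagated in E. coli through a high-copy ColE1/pUC-type origin with ampicillin selection (AmpR under its own bla promoter), and it also carries an f1 phage origin. The catalogue lists a total size of 5,535 bp, while the sequenced record is 5,524 nt. The left ITR is annotated only as fragments spanning the start and end of the circular record.

The payload lies between AAV2 inverted terminal repeats, which allow the cassette to be packaged into recombinant AAV particles. The human synapsin I promoter drives transcription. Downstream, the mCherry coding sequence sits in the antisense orientation, so no functional protein is made in the starting state. The feature table marks a minimal FRT site on each side of mCherry, in opposing orientations. Next to each FRT is a short stretch annotated as a β-globin intron fragment. In an fDIO (Flp-dependent double-inverted orientation) design these positions would normally hold a second, heterospecific FRT variant, though the annotation does not confirm this. Flp recombinase inverts the cassette into the sense orientation and, in a standard fDIO design, locks it there, limiting expression to Flp-positive neurons. A WPRE enhances transcript stability and expression, and a human growth hormone polyadenylation signal terminates the message. The vector labels the same Flp-defined neuronal populations as the DREADD constructs but expresses no receptor, so it controls for effects of viral transduction and ligand administration in chemogenetic experiments.
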