Addgene plasmid #177328: pAAV-hSyn-fDIO-mCherry-WPREpA
Purpose: Control vector for Flp-dependent DREADD constructs
Depositing lab: Ulrik Gether. Depositing organization: University of Copenhagen.
Backbone
  Vector backbone: Addgene plasmid #154867
  Backbone manufacturer: Gether lab - modified from Addgene plasmid #55641
  Backbone size w/o insert (bp): 4820
  Total vector size (bp): 5535
  Modifications to backbone: None
  Vector type: Mammalian Expression, AAV ; FLP-FRT
Growth in bacteria
  Bacterial resistance: Ampicillin, 100 μg/mL
  Growth temperature: 37°C
  Growth strain: NEB Stable
  Copy number: High Copy
Gene/Insert
  Gene/Insert name: mCherry
  Insert size (bp): 711
  Promoter: Human Synapsin-1
  Cloning method: Gibson Cloning
  Sequencing primers: 5′ actcagcgctgcctcagtct; 3′ gatacaaaggcattaaagcagcg
Terms and licenses: Academic/Nonprofit Terms; Industry Terms: Not Available to Industry
Depositor comments: Control plasmid for Flp-dependent DREADD vectors
How to cite: pAAV-hSyn-fDIO-mCherry-WPREpA was a gift from Ulrik Gether (Addgene plasmid # 177328 ; http://n2t.net/addgene:177328 ; RRID:Addgene_177328)
